Addgene plasmid #130863: MLKS2delTMexp
Purpose: Expression of plant nuclear envelope LINC protein fused to fluorescent protein and affinity tags for cell biology
Depositing lab: Hank Bass. Depositing organization: Florida State University, Tallahassee. Publication: MLKS2 is an ARM domain and F-actin-associated KASH protein that functions in stomatal complex development and meiotic chromosome segregation. Gumber HK, McKenna JF, Tolmie AF, Jalovec AM, Kartick AC, Graumann K, Bass HW. Nucleus. 2019 Dec;10(1):144-166. doi: 10.1080/19491034.2019.1629795. PubMed 31221013.
Backbone
  Vector backbone: pH7WG2
  Vector type: Plant Expression
Growth in bacteria
  Bacterial resistance: Spectinomycin, 50 μg/mL
  Growth temperature: 37°C
  Growth strain: DH5alpha
  Copy number: Low Copy
Gene/Insert
  Gene/Insert name: MLKS2
  Species: Zea mays (maize)
  Mutation: Deletion of transmembrane domain
  Tag / fusion protein: eGFP-FLAG-HA (N terminal on insert)
  Cloning method: Gateway Cloning
Terms and licenses: Academic/Nonprofit Terms; Industry Terms
How to cite: MLKS2delTMexp was a gift from Hank Bass (Addgene plasmid # 130863 ; http://n2t.net/addgene:130863 ; RRID:Addgene_130863)
