[The description below was written by a language model from this plasmid's Addgene catalogue record and pLannotate feature annotations shown in this document.]
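Description:
MLKS2delTMexp is a plant expression construct built on the pH7WG2 Gateway binary backbone. The full sequence record is about 12.5 kb. It is a T-DNA vector designed for Agrobacterium-mediated delivery, with nopaline-type right and left border repeats flanking the region to be transferred. Outside the borders, a ColE1/pBR322-type origin with a bom site supports replication in E. coli, and the pVS1 oriV, RepA and StaA functions support replication and stable maintenance in Agrobacterium. Bacterial selection uses the aadA gene for spectinomycin/streptomycin resistance, and the plasmid is catalogued as low copy.

Within the T-DNA, a CaMV 35S promoter is followed by a fragment of the TMV omega translational enhancer, and together they drive the insert, which ends at a CaMV polyadenylation signal. The insert sits between attB1 and attB2 sites left by Gateway recombination. It opens with EGFP and, according to the catalogue entry, continues with FLAG and HA epitope tags fused to the N-terminus of maize (Zea mays) MLKS2 lacking its transmembrane domain. The feature table annotates only EGFP in this interval. The tags and the MLKS2 coding region are not called individually, but the unannotated stretch between EGFP and attB2 is where they would be expected to lie. A second cassette consisting of the NOS promoter, the hph hygromycin phosphotransferase gene and the NOS terminator provides hygromycin selection of transformed plant cells.

MLKS2 is a KASH-type component of the plant nuclear envelope LINC complex. The construct is intended for cell biology, with the fluorescent protein allowing localisation imaging and the affinity tags allowing detection or purification. The transmembrane deletion presumably serves to test how membrane anchoring contributes to the protein's localisation, although the record does not state this explicitly.
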