Features (pLannotate 1.2.2; 24 found; start..end, strand, type, name):
     28..52      -  misc_feature   RB T-DNA repeat: right border repeat from nopaline C58 T-DNA
    745..1089    +  promoter       CaMV 35S promoter: strong constitutive promoter from cauliflower mosaic virus
   1042..1088    +  promoter       minimal CaMV 35S promoter: minimal 35S promoter from cauliflower mosaic virus
   1121..1146    +  misc_feature   TMV Ω (fragment): translational enhancer from the tobacco mosaic virus 5'-leader sequence (Gallie et al., 1988)
   1189..1213    +  protein_bind   attB1: mutant version of attB; recombination site for the Gateway® BP reaction BP Clonase™
   1216..1932    +  CDS            EGFP: EGFP is a basic (constitutively fluorescent) green fluorescent protein published in 1996, derived from Aequorea victoria. It is reported to be a rapidly-maturing weak dimer with moderate acid sensitivity.
   3821..3845    -  protein_bind   attB2: mutant version of attB; recombination site for the Gateway® BP reaction BP Clonase™
   3916..4075    +  polyA_signal   CaMV poly(A) signal (fragment): cauliflower mosaic virus polyadenylation signal
   4102..4124    -  misc_feature   MCS (fragment): pUC18/19 multiple cloning site
   4217..4396    +  promoter       NOS promoter: nopaline synthase promoter
   4432..5454    +  CDS            hph: KHYB_ECOLX - Experimental evidence at protein level: Swiss-Prot protein existence level 1. The aminoglycoside phosphotransferases achieve inactivation of their antibiotic substrates by phosphorylation. Only phosphorylates hygromycin and closely related compounds such as demethyl analogs and destomycin. From Escherichia coli.
   5475..5639    +  CDS            yokD (fragment): YOKD_BACSU - Experimental evidence at protein level: Swiss-Prot protein existence level 1. May contribute to antibiotic resistance. From Bacillus subtilis (strain 168).
   5655..5907    +  terminator     NOS terminator: nopaline synthase terminator and poly(A) signal
   6000..6024    -  misc_feature   LB T-DNA repeat: left border repeat from nopaline C58 T-DNA
   6283..6306    +  promoter       Pc promoter (fragment): intI1 (promoter lies within the coding sequence); class 1 integron promoter
   6482..6538    +  CDS            GmR (fragment): gentamycin acetyltransferase; aacC1; confers resistance to gentamycin
   6549..7336    +  CDS            SmR (fragment): aminoglycoside adenylyltransferase (Murphy, 1985); aadA; confers resistance to spectinomycin and streptomycin
   7582..8170    +  rep_origin     ori: high-copy-number ColE1/pMB1/pBR322/pUC origin of replication
   8356..8496    -  misc_feature   bom: basis of mobility region from pBR322
   8598..8637    -  CDS            rop (fragment): Rop protein, which maintains plasmids at low copy number; rop
   8840..9034    -  rep_origin     pVS1 oriV: origin of replication for the Pseudomonas plasmid pVS1 (Heeb et al., 2000)
   9100..10173   -  CDS            pVS1 RepA: replication protein from the Pseudomonas plasmid pVS1 (Heeb et al., 2000)
  10602..11231   -  CDS            pVS1 StaA: stability protein from the Pseudomonas plasmid pVS1 (Heeb et al., 2000)
  11791..12192   -  CDS            Y4CG_SINFN (fragment): Protein inferred from homology: Swiss-Prot protein existence level 3. From Sinorhizobium fredii (strain NBRC 101917 / NGR234).
>Addgene plasmid #130863 | MLKS2delTMexp | addgene full sequence | sequence record 255916 | Addgene NGS Result
ATTCTAATAAACGCTCTTTTCTCTTAGGTTTACCCGCCAATATATCCTGTCAAACACTGATAGTTTAAAC
TGAAGGCGGGAAACGACAATCTGATCCAAGCTCAAGCTAAGCTTGAGCTCTCCCATATGGTCGACTAGAG
CCAAGCTGATCTCCTTTGCCCCGGAGATCACCATGGACGACTTTCTCTATCTCTACGATCTAGGAAGAAA
GTTCGACGGAGAAGGTGACGATACCATGTTCACCACCGATAATGAGAAGATTAGCCTCTTCAATTTCAGA
AAGAATGCTGACCCACAGATGGTTAGAGAGGCCTACGCGGCAGGTCTCATCAAGACGATCTACCCGAGTA
ATAATCTCCAGGAGATCAAATACCTTCCCAAGAAGGTTAAAGATGCAGTCAAAAGATTCAGGACTAACTG
CATCAAGAACACAGAGAAAGATATATTTCTCAAGATCAGAAGTACTATTCCAGTATGGACGATTCAAGGC
TTGCTTCATAAACCAAGGCAAGTAATAGAGATTGGAGTCTCTAAGAAAGTAGTTCCTACTGAATCAAAGG
CCATGGAGTCAAAAATTCAGATCGAGGATCTAACAGAACTCGCCGTGAAGACTGGCGAACAGTTCATACA
GAGTCTTTTACGACTCAATGACAAGAAGAAAATCTTCGTCAACATGGTGGAGCACGACACTCTCGTCTAC
TCCAAGAATATCAAAGATACAGTCTCAGAAGACCAAAGGGCTATTGAGACTTTTCAACAAAGGGTAATAT
CGGGAAACCTCCTCGGATTCCATTGCCCAGCTATCTGTCACTTCATCAAAAGGACAGTAGAAAAGGAAGG
TGGCACCTACAAATGCCATCATTGCGATAAAGGAAAGGCTATCGTTCAAGATGCCCCTGCCGACAGTGGT
CCCAAAGATGGACCCCCACCCACGAGGAGCATCGTGGAAAAAGAAGACGTTCCAACCACGTCTTCAAAGC
AAGTGGATTGATGTGATATCTCCACTGACGTAAGGGATGACGCACAATCCCACTATCCTTCGCAAGACCC
TTCCTCTATATAAGGAAGTTCATTTCATTTGGAGAGGACTCCGGTATTTTTACAACAATTACCACAACAA
AACAAACAACAAACAACATTACAATTTACTATTCTAGTCGACCTGCAGGCGGCCGCACTAGTGATATCAC
AAGTTTGTACAAAAAAGCAGGCTTCATGGTCTCCAAGGGGGAGGAGCTGTTCACCGGGGTGGTCCCCATC
CTGGTGGAGCTGGATGGCGACGTTAACGGGCACAAGTTCTCGGTGTCTGGCGAGGGGGAGGGCGACGCTA
CCTACGGGAAGCTCACGCTGAAGTTCATCTGCACGACCGGCAAGCTGCCGGTGCCCTGGCCAACACTCGT
CACAACTCTGACTTACGGCGTCCAGTGCTTCTCGCGCTACCCTGATCACATGAAGCAGCATGACTTCTTC
AAGTCGGCTATGCCCGAGGGCTACGTGCAGGAGCGGACGATCTTCTTCAAGGACGATGGCAACTACAAGA
CACGCGCGGAGGTCAAGTTCGAGGGGGACACTCTCGTTAACAGGATCGAGCTGAAGGGCATTGACTTCAA
GGAGGATGGCAATATCCTCGGGCACAAGCTGGAGTACAACTACAATTCCCATAACGTGTACATCATGGCC
GACAAGCAGAAGAACGGCATTAAGGTCAATTTCAAGATCCGGCACAACATTGAGGATGGCAGCGTTCAGC
TCGCGGACCATTACCAGCAGAACACACCGATCGGGGATGGCCCTGTCCTCCTGCCCGACAATCACTACCT
CTCCACTCAGAGCGCCCTGTCGAAGGACCCGAACGAGAAGAGGGACCATATGGTGCTCCTGGAGTTCGTC
ACAGCCGCGGGCATCACTCTCGGGATGGATGAGCTGTACAAGGGGGCGGGCGACTACAAGGACGATGACG
ATAAGGCTTACCCCTACGACGTGCCGGATTACGCCGGGGCTGGCATGGGGCGCTCACTCTCCCCGCTCCT
GAGGCAGGAGCTGGACAACCTGGATAAGGACGCCGATTCTCGCAGGGCTGCCATGAAGGCTCTCAAGTCA
TACGCCCGCCACCTGGATAGCAAGTCGATCCCCCATTTCCTGGCCGAGGTCTCTGACACGACCGCCGCTG
GCGCGGGGGCCGGCAGCGGGATGCCAACCGGCGGGGAGTTCACGATCTCGCTCTACGAGGTCCTGGCCAG
GGTTCACGGGCGGAACATCGTGCCCCAGATCGGCAATATTATGGCGACCATTATGTGCACGCTCTCCAGC
TCGGGCGGGTCATTCCCACTGCACCAGGCCTGCTCCAAGGTTGTGCCAGCTATCGCTAGGCATGGCATTG
ATCCGTCGGCCCCAGACGGCGAGAAGGCCGGGATCATTGCTAGCCTCTGCCGCCCACTGTGCTCGGCTCT
CATGGGCGGGAGCCAGGACGGCGGCGCTGCCAGCGGCGCTGCCCTCTGCCTGAAGGCCCTGGTTGAGTCT
TCAAACTGGAGGTTCGCGTCGGGCGAGCTGGTGAATGAGGTCTGCCTGAAGGTGGCCGGCGCTATGCACG
ACTCGGCCACACGGTCGAACGCTCATATGGGGCTGGCCATGGCGCTCGTGAAGCACAATGGCCTCATCGC
TGAGGCCTACGCGCGCTCTATCGTCAGGTCCGGCCTCCAGATTCTGGACGGGGATACCGCTGACTCCAGC
TCGCAGAAGAGGCTGTCCGCCATCCAGATGATTAACTTCTTCATGAAGTTCGTGGACCCGAGGTGCCTGT
CTTCAGAGCTGGGCCGGGTTATCGATGTGATGGAGCGCTGCCAGAATGACCGGATGCCCTTCGTGCGGGG
CGCGGCTTTCGAGGCCTCTCAGTCAGCGCGCAACATTGCCGCGCAGAAGGGCTCCAGGCACGAGGTTGGG
ACCTCTCCTATGGTGGGCTCAAACTTCCATAAGAGGAGGGAGAAGTCCCCTTGCCGGAGCCTCTGGGGCG
CCAAGAGGTCCCCCGCTGCCTCTACGATGGCCGCTGCTAGCCCTGTGCAGTTCCGCTCTCCGGAGTCACA
GGTCGTTGATTCCAGCATCATGAATGGCTCCACACTCCACGACTCCCCAGTGAGCGTCGGCCAGTCGTCT
TGCAACTTCGACCAGAGCAGGCGGACTAACCGCAGGCTGTGGTCGAATGACGCGGTTGATGTGTCTCTGA
AGGACGGCCTCTTCATCCAGCTGTGCTCCAACAGCAATTCGTACGAGGACGATCTGGGCGAGGTTTGCGA
TAGCGAGGTGACCGACGCTAACTTCGAGTGCACCAATACGTTCGCCGGGTTCGTCTCTCCCTCACACAAT
GGCTCCATCAGCAGGGATAAGACGCCTTCACCGCGGGCCTCGGACAGGCCCATCAACATTGACGATGTGA
AGATCTACTCCACGCCAAGGAAGCTCCTGCGGCTCCTGCAGTCATCCTACGACTCGGATTCTGCCTCAAA
CATCGGGCAGAGCACGGCCAAGCTCAGGGGCCTCTCCTCCCCCGACCAGGAGCACAAGGGCCTCGTCATT
TCTTCAGAGCAGATGCAGTCGCTGCATTCTGACAATAAGGGCGATGAGATGAAGGACGAGAACGAGACCA
TCTACATGCAGAATAGCAAGGGCAGGACACAGACTCTCTCGAACGCTGACGCCTCAGTCCTGTCCACAAC
TGAGGCCGAGAACACAAGCATCAAGACTTCGCCTGAGATTGAGCTGAATGGGGACGATGTTTGCATCACC
TCCAGCATTGGCAAGACGCGGAAGTACCGCGCGAAGTGAGACCCAGCTTTCTTGTACAAAGTGGTGATAT
CCCGCGGCCATGCTAGAGTCCGCAAAAATCACCAGTCTCTCTCTACAAATCTATCTCTCTCTATTTTTCT
CCAGAATAATGTGTGAGTAGTTCCCAGATAAGGGAATTAGGGTTCTTATAGGGTTTCGCTCATGTGTTGA
GCATATAAGAAACCCTTAGTATGTATTTGTATTTGTAAAATACTTCTATCAATAAAATTTCTAATTCCTA
AAACCAAAATCCAGTGACCTGCAGGCATGCGACGTCGGGCCCTCTAGAGGATCCCCGGGTACCGCGAATT
ATCGATCATGAGCGGAGAATTAAGGGAGTCACGTTATGACCCCCGCCGATGACGCGGGACAAGCCGTTTT
ACGTTTGGAACTGACAGAACCGCAACGTTGAAGGAGCCACTGAGCCGCGGGTTTCTGGAGTTTAATGAGC
TAAGCACATACGTCAGAAACCATTATTGCGCGTTCAAAAGTCGCCTAAGGTCACTATCAGCTAGCAAATA
TTTCTTGTCAAAAATGCTCCACTGACGTTCCATAAATTCCCCTCGGTATCCAATTAGAGTCTCATATTCA
CTCTCAACTCGAATCCCCCCTATGAAAAAGCCTGAACTCACCGCGACGTCTGTCGAGAAGTTTCTGATCG
AAAAGTTCGACAGCGTCTCCGACCTGATGCAGCTCTCGGAGGGCGAAGAATCTCGTGCTTTCAGCTTCGA
TGTAGGAGGGCGTGGATATGTCCTGCGGGTAAATAGCTGCGCCGATGGTTTCTACAAAGATCGTTATGTT
TATCGGCACTTTGCATCGGCCGCGCTCCCGATTCCGGAAGTGCTTGACATTGGGGAGTTCAGCGAGAGCC
TGACCTATTGCATCTCCCGCCGTGCACAGGGTGTCACGTTGCAAGACCTGCCTGAAACCGAACTGCCCGC
TGTTCTTCAGCCGGTCGCGGAGGCTATGGATGCTATCGCTGCGGCCGATCTTAGCCAGACGAGCGGGTTC
GGCCCATTCGGACCGCAAGGAATCGGTCAATACACTACATGGCGTGATTTCATATGCGCGATTGCTGATC
CCCATGTGTATCACTGGCAAACTGTGATGGACGACACCGTCAGTGCGTCCGTCGCGCAGGCTCTCGATGA
GCTGATGCTTTGGGCCGAGGACTGCCCCGAAGTCCGGCACCTCGTGCACGCGGATTTCGGCTCCAACAAT
GTCCTGACGGACAATGGCCGCATAACAGCGGTCATTGACTGGAGCGAGGCGATGTTCGGGGATTCCCAAT
ACGAGGTCGCCAACATCTTCTTCTGGAGGCCGTGGTTGGCTTGTATGGAGCAGCAGACGCGCTACTTCGA
GCGGAGGCATCCGGAGCTTGCAGGATCGCCAAGGCTCCGGGCGTATATGCTCCGCATTGGTCTTGACCAA
CTCTATCAGAGCTTGGTTGACGGCAATTTCGATGATGCAGCTTGGGCGCAGGGTCGATGCGACGCAATCG
TCCGATCCGGAGCCGGGACTGTCGGGCGTACACAAATCGCCCGCAGAAGCGCGGCCGTCTGGACCGATGG
CTGTGTAGAAGTACTCGCCGATAGTGGAAACCGACGCCCCAGCACTCGTCCGAGGGCAAAGGAATAGAGT
AGATGCCGACCGAACAAGAGCTGATTTCGAGAACGCCTCAGCCAGCAACTCGCGCGAGCCTAGCAAGGCA
AATGCGAGAGAACGGCCTTACGCTTGGTGGCACAGTTCTCGTCCACAGTTCGCTAAGCTCGCTCGGCTGG
GTCGCGGGAGGGCCGGTCGCAGTGATTCAGGAATTAATTCCCTAGAGTCAAGCAGATCGTTCAAACATTT
GGCAATAAAGTTTCTTAAGATTGAATCCTGTTGCCGGTCTTGCGATGATTATCATATAATTTCTGTTGAA
TTACGTTAAGCATGTAATAATTAACATGTAATGCATGACGTTATTTATGAGATGGGTTTTTATGATTAGA
GTCCCGCAATTATACATTTAATACGCGATAGAAAACAAAATATAGCGCGCAAACTAGGATAAATTATCGC
GCGCGGTGTCATCTATGTTACTAGATCGACCGGCATGCAAGCTGATAATTCAATTCGGCGTTAATTCAGT
ACATTAAAAACGTCCGCAATGTGTTATTAAGTTGTCTAAGCGTCAATTTGTTTACACCACAATATATCCT
GCCACCAGCCAGCCAACAGCTCCCCGACCGGCAGCTCGGCACAAAATCACCACTCGATACAGGCAGCCCA
TCAGTCCGGGACGGCGTCAGCGGGAGAGCCGTTGTAAGGCGGCAGACTTTGCTCATGTTACCGATGCTAT
TCGGAAGAACGGCAACTAAGCTGCCGGGTTTGAAACACGGATGATCTCGCGGAGGGTAGCATGTTGATTG
TAACGATGACAGAGCGTTGCTGCCTGTGATCAATTCGGGCACGAACCCAGTGGACATAAGCCTGTTCGGT
TCGTAAGCTGTAATGCAAGTAGCGTATGCGCTCACGCAACTGGTCCAGAACCTTGACCGAACGCAGCGGT
GGTAACGGCGCAGTGGCGGTTTTCATGGCTTGTTATGACTGTTTTTTTGGGGTACAGTCTATGCCTCGGG
CATCCAAGCAGCAAGCGCGTTACGCCGTGGGTCGATGTTTGATGTTATGGAGCAGCAACGATGTTACGCA
GCAGGGCAGTCGCCCTAAAACAAAGTTAAACATCATGGGGGAAGCGGTGATCGCCGAAGTATCGACTCAA
CTATCAGAGGTAGTTGGCGTCATCGAGCGCCATCTCGAACCGACGTTGCTGGCCGTACATTTGTACGGCT
CCGCAGTGGATGGCGGCCTGAAGCCACACAGTGATATTGATTTGCTGGTTACGGTGACCGTAAGGCTTGA
TGAAACAACGCGGCGAGCTTTGATCAACGACCTTTTGGAAACTTCGGCTTCCCCTGGAGAGAGCGAGATT
CTCCGCGCTGTAGAAGTCACCATTGTTGTGCACGACGACATCATTCCGTGGCGTTATCCAGCTAAGCGCG
AACTGCAATTTGGAGAATGGCAGCGCAATGACATTCTTGCAGGTATCTTCGAGCCAGCCACGATCGACAT
TGATCTGGCTATCTTGCTGACAAAAGCAAGAGAACATAGCGTTGCCTTGGTAGGTCCAGCGGCGGAGGAA
CTCTTTGATCCGGTTCCTGAACAGGATCTATTTGAGGCGCTAAATGAAACCTTAACGCTATGGAACTCGC
CGCCCGACTGGGCTGGCGATGAGCGAAATGTAGTGCTTACGTTGTCCCGCATTTGGTACAGCGCAGTAAC
CGGCAAAATCGCGCCGAAGGATGTCGCTGCCGACTGGGCAATGGAGCGCCTGCCGGCCCAGTATCAGCCC
GTCATACTTGAAGCTAGACAGGCTTATCTTGGACAAGAAGAAGATCGCTTGGCCTCGCGCGCAGATCAGT
TGGAAGAATTTGTCCACTACGTGAAAGGCGAGATCACCAAGGTAGTCGGCAAATAATGTCTAGCTAGAAA
TTCGTTCAAGCCGACGCCGCTTCGCGGCGCGGCTTAACTCAAGCGTTAGATGCACTAAGCACATAATTGC
TCACAGCCAAACTATCAGGTCAAGTCTGCTTTTATTATTTTTAAGCGTGCATAATAAGCCCTACACAAAT
TGGGAGATATATCATGCATGACCAAAATCCCTTAACGTGAGTTTTCGTTCCACTGAGCGTCAGACCCCGT
AGAAAAGATCAAAGGATCTTCTTGAGATCCTTTTTTTCTGCGCGTAATCTGCTGCTTGCAAACAAAAAAA
CCACCGCTACCAGCGGTGGTTTGTTTGCCGGATCAAGAGCTACCAACTCTTTTTCCGAAGGTAACTGGCT
TCAGCAGAGCGCAGATACCAAATACTGTCCTTCTAGTGTAGCCGTAGTTAGGCCACCACTTCAAGAACTC
TGTAGCACCGCCTACATACCTCGCTCTGCTAATCCTGTTACCAGTGGCTGCTGCCAGTGGCGATAAGTCG
TGTCTTACCGGGTTGGACTCAAGACGATAGTTACCGGATAAGGCGCAGCGGTCGGGCTGAACGGGGGGTT
CGTGCACACAGCCCAGCTTGGAGCGAACGACCTACACCGAACTGAGATACCTACAGCGTGAGCTATGAGA
AAGCGCCACGCTTCCCGAAGGGAGAAAGGCGGACAGGTATCCGGTAAGCGGCAGGGTCGGAACAGGAGAG
CGCACGAGGGAGCTTCCAGGGGGAAACGCCTGGTATCTTTATAGTCCTGTCGGGTTTCGCCACCTCTGAC
TTGAGCGTCGATTTTTGTGATGCTCGTCAGGGGGGCGGAGCCTATGGAAAAACGCCAGCAACGCGGCCTT
TTTACGGTTCCTGGCCTTTTGCTGGCCTTTTGCTCACATGTTCTTTCCTGCGTTATCCCCTGATTCTGTG
GATAACCGTATTACCGCCTTTGAGTGAGCTGATACCGCTCGCCGCAGCCGAACGACCGAGCGCAGCGAGT
CAGTGAGCGAGGAAGCGGAAGAGCGCCTGATGCGGTATTTTCTCCTTACGCATCTGTGCGGTATTTCACA
CCGCATATGGTGCACTCTCAGTACAATCTGCTCTGATGCCGCATAGTTAAGCCAGTATACACTCCGCTAT
CGCTACGTGACTGGGTCATGGCTGCGCCCCGACACCCGCCAACACCCGCTGACGCGCCCTGACGGGCTTG
TCTGCTCCCGGCATCCGCTTACAGACAAGCTGTGACCGTCTCCGGGAGCTGCATGTGTCAGAGGTTTTCA
CCGTCATCACCGAAACGCGCGAGGCAGGGTGCCTTGATGTGGGCGCCGGCGGTCGAGTGGCGACGGCGCG
GCTTGTCCGCGCCCTGGTAGATTGCCTGGCCGTAGGCCAGCCATTTTTGAGCGGCCAGCGGCCGCGATAG
GCCGACGCGAAGCGGCGGGGCGTAGGGAGCGCAGCGACCGAAGGGTAGGCGCTTTTTGCAGCTCTTCGGC
TGTGCGCTGGCCAGACAGTTATGCACAGGCCAGGCGGGTTTTAAGAGTTTTAATAAGTTTTAAAGAGTTT
TAGGCGGAAAAATCGCCTTTTTTCTCTTTTATATCAGTCACTTACATGTGTGACCGGTTCCCAATGTACG
GCTTTGGGTTCCCAATGTACGGGTTCCGGTTCCCAATGTACGGCTTTGGGTTCCCAATGTACGTGCTATC
CACAGGAAAGAGACCTTTTCGACCTTTTTCCCCTGCTAGGGCAATTTGCCCTAGCATCTGCTCCGTACAT
TAGGAACCGGCGGATGCTTCGCCCTCGATCAGGTTGCGGTAGCGCATGACTAGGATCGGGCCAGCCTGCC
CCGCCTCCTCCTTCAAATCGTACTCCGGCAGGTCATTTGACCCGATCAGCTTGCGCACGGTGAAACAGAA
CTTCTTGAACTCTCCGGCGCTGCCACTGCGTTCGTAGATCGTCTTGAACAACCATCTGGCTTCTGCCTTG
CCTGCGGCGCGGCGTGCCAGGCGGTAGAGAAAACGGCCGATGCCGGGATCGATCAAAAAGTAATCGGGGT
GAACCGTCAGCACGTCCGGGTTCTTGCCTTCTGTGATCTCGCGGTACATCCAATCAGCTAGCTCGATCTC
GATGTACTCCGGCCGCCCGGTTTCGCTCTTTACGATCTTGTAGCGGCTAATCAAGGCTTCACCCTCGGAT
ACCGTCACCAGGCGGCCGTTCTTGGCCTTCTTCGTACGCTGCATGGCAACGTGCGTGGTGTTTAACCGAA
TGCAGGTTTCTACCAGGTCGTCTTTCTGCTTTCCGCCATCGGCTCGCCGGCAGAACTTGAGTACGTCCGC
AACGTGTGGACGGAACACGCGGCCGGGCTTGTCTCCCTTCCCTTCCCGGTATCGGTTCATGGATTCGGTT
AGATGGGAAACCGCCATCAGTACCAGGTCGTAATCCCACACACTGGCCATGCCGGCCGGCCCTGCGGAAA
CCTCTACGTGCCCGTCTGGAAGCTCGTAGCGGATCACCTCGCCAGCTCGTCGGTCACGCTTCGACAGACG
GAAAACGGCCACGTCCATGATGCTGCGACTATCGCGGGTGCCCACGTCATAGAGCATCGGAACGAAAAAA
TCTGGTTGCTCGTCGCCCTTGGGCGGCTTCCTAATCGACGGCGCACCGGCTGCCGGCGGTTGCCGGGATT
CTTTGCGGATTCGATCAGCGGCCGCTTGCCACGATTCACCGGGGCGTGCTTCTGCCTCGATGCGTTGCCG
CTGGGCGGCCTGCGCGGCCTTCAACTTCTCCACCAGGTCATCACCCAGCGCCGCGCCGATTTGTACCGGG
CCGGATGGTTTGCGACCGCTCACGCCGATTCCTCGGGCTTGGGGGTTCCAGTGCCATTGCAGGGCCGGCA
GACAACCCAGCCGCTTACGCCTGGCCAACCGCCCGTTCCTCCACACATGGGGCATTCCACGGCGTCGGTG
CCTGGTTGTTCTTGATTTTCCATGCCGCCTCCTTTAGCCGCTAAAATTCATCTACTCATTTATTCATTTG
CTCATTTACTCTGGTAGCTGCGCGATGTATTCAGATAGCAGCTCGGTAATGGTCTTGCCTTGGCGTACCG
CGTACATCTTCAGCTTGGTGTGATCCTCCGCCGGCAACTGAAAGTTGACCCGCTTCATGGCTGGCGTGTC
TGCCAGGCTGGCCAACGTTGCAGCCTTGCTGCTGCGTGCGCTCGGACGGCCGGCACTTAGCGTGTTTGTG
CTTTTGCTCATTTTCTCTTTACCTCATTAACTCAAATGAGTTTTGATTTAATTTCAGCGGCCAGCGCCTG
GACCTCGCGGGCAGCGTCGCCCTCGGGTTCTGATTCAAGAACGGTTGTGCCGGCGGCGGCAGTGCCTGGG
TAGCTCACGCGCTGCGTGATACGGGACTCAAGAATGGGCAGCTCGTACCCGGCCAGCGCCTCGGCAACCT
CACCGCCGATGCGCGTGCCTTTGATCGCCCGCGACACGACAAAGGCCGCTTGTAGCCTTCCATCCGTGAC
CTCAATGCGCTGCTTAACCAGCTCCACCAGGTCGGCGGTGGCCCATATGTCGTAAGGGCTTGGCTGCACC
GGAATCAGCACGAAGTCGGCTGCCTTGATCGCGGACACAGCCAAGTCCGCCGCCTGGGGCGCTCCGTCGA
TCACTACGAAGTCGCGCCGGCCGATGGCCTTCACGTCGCGGTCAATCGTCGGGCGGTCGATGCCGACAAC
GGTTAGCGGTTGATCTTCCCGCACGGCCGCCCAATCGCGGGCACTGCCCTGGGGATCGGAATCGACTAAC
AGAACATCGGCCCCGGCGAGTTGCAGGGCGCGGGCTAGATGGGTTGCGATGGTCGTCTTGCCTGACCCGC
CTTTCTGGTTAAGTACAGCGATAACCTTCATGCGTTCCCCTTGCGTATTTGTTTATTTACTCATCGCATC
ATATACGCAGCGACCGCATGACGCAAGCTGTTTTACTCAAATACACATCACCTTTTTAGACGGCGGCGCT
CGGTTTCTTCAGCGGCCAAGCTGGCCGGCCAGGCCGCCAGCTTGGCATCAGACAAACCGGCCAGGATTTC
ATGCAGCCGCACGGTTGAGACGTGCGCGGGCGGCTCGAACACGTACCCGGCCGCGATCATCTCCGCCTCG
ATCTCTTCGGTAATGAAAAACGGTTCGTCCTGGCCGTCCTGGTGCGGTTTCATGCTTGTTCCTCTTGGCG
TTCATTCTCGGCGGCCGCCAGGGCGTCGGCCTCGGTCAATGCGTCCTCACGGAAGGCACCGCGCCGCCTG
GCCTCGGTGGGCGTCACTTCCTCGCTGCGCTCAAGTGCGCGGTACAGGGTCGAGCGATGCACGCCAAGCA
GTGCAGCCGCCTCTTTCACGGTGCGGCCTTCCTGGTCGATCAGCTCGCGGGCGTGCGCGATCTGTGCCGG
GGTGAGGGTAGGGCGGGGGCCAAACTTCACGCCTCGGGCCTTGGCGGCCTCGCGCCCGCTCCGGGTGCGG
TCGATGATTAGGGAACGCTCGAACTCGGCAATGCCGGCGAACACGGTCAACACCATGCGGCCGGCCGGCG
TGGTGGTGTCGGCCCACGGCTCTGCCAGGCTACGCAGGCCCGCGCCGGCCTCCTGGATGCGCTCGGCAAT
GTCCAGTAGGTCGCGGGTGCTGCGGGCCAGGCGGTCTAGCCTGGTCACTGTCACAACGTCGCCAGGGCGT
AGGTGGTCAAGCATCCTGGCCAGCTCCGGGCGGTCGCGCCTGGTGCCGGTGATCTTCTCGGAAAACAGCT
TGGTGCAGCCGGCCGCGTGCAGTTCGGCCCGTTGGTTGGTCAAGTCCTGGTCGTCGGTGCTGACGCGGGC
ATAGCCCAGCAGGCCAGCGGCGGCGCTCTTGTTCATGGCGTAATGTCTCCGGTTCTAGTCGCAAGTATTC
TACTTTATGCGACTAAAACACGCGACAAGAAAACGCCAGGAAAAGGGCAGGGCGGCAGCCTGTCGCGTAA
CTTAGGACTTGTGCGACATGTCGTTTTCAGAAGACGGCTGCACTGAACGTCAGAAGCCGACTGCACTATA
GCAGCGGAGGGGTTGGATCAAAGTACTTTAAAGTACTTTAAAGTACTTTAAAGTACTTTGATCCCGAGGG
GAACCCTGTGGTTGGCATGCACATACAAATGGACGAACGGATAAACCTTTTCACGCCCTTTTAAATATCC
GATT
